>Addgene plasmid #27015 | pGEX6-Smad3 EPSM V179T | addgene partial sequence | sequence record 33247 | 27015 with pGEX-5
CGGATCTGGAGTTCTGTTCAGGGGCCCCTGGGATCCCCGGAATTCTCGTCCATCCTGCCTTTCACTCCCC
CGATCGTGAAGCGCCTGCTGGGCTGGAAGAAGGGCGAGCAGAACGGGCAGGAGGAGAAATGGTGCGAGAA
GGCGGTCAAGAGCCTGGTCAAGAAACTCAAGAAGACGGGGCAGCTGGACGAGCTGGAGAAGGCCATCACC
ACGCAGAACGTCAACACCAAGTGCATCACCATCCCCAGGTCCCTGGATGGCCGGTTGCAGGTGTCCCATC
GGAAGGGGCTCCCTCATGTCATCTACTGCCGCCTGTGGCGATGGCCAGACCTGCACAGCCACCACGAGCT
GCGGGCCATGGAGCTGTGTGAGTTCGCCTTCAATATGAAGAAGGACGAGGTCTGCGTGAATCCCTACCAC
TACCAGAGAGTAGAGACACCAGTTCTACCTCCTGTGTTGGTGCCACGCCACACAGAGATCCCGGCCGAGT
TCCCCCCACTGGACGACTACAGCCATTCCATCCCCGAAAACACTAACTTCCCCGCAGGCATCGAGCCCCA
GAGCAATATTCCAGAGACCCCACCCCCTGGCTACCTGAGTGAAGATGGAGAAACCAGTGACCACCAGATG
AACCACAGCATGGACGCAGGTGCTCCAAACCTAGCCCCGAATCCGATGGCCCCAGCACATAATAACTTGG
ACCTGCAGCCAGTTACCTACTGCGAGCCGGCCTTCTGGTGCTCCATCTCCTACTACGAGCTGAACCAGCG
CGTCGGGGAGACATTCCACGCCTCGCAGCCATCCATGACTGTGGATGGCTTCACCGACCCCTCCAATTCG
GAGCGCTTCTGCC
