[The description below was written by a language model from this plasmid's Addgene catalogue record.]
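Description:
pGEX6-Smad3 EPSM V179T is a bacterial expression plasmid built on the roughly 4.9 kb pGEX-6P backbone, designed to produce human SMAD3 as a fusion with an N-terminal glutathione S-transferase (GST) tag. It is maintained as a high-copy plasmid in E. coli under ampicillin selection. The approximately 1.3 kb SMAD3 coding sequence was inserted between EcoRI and NotI sites, both of which remain intact, placing it in frame downstream of GST. The record does not list the promoter or other backbone features. Vectors of the pGEX-6P family generally drive the GST fusion from an IPTG-inducible tac promoter and encode a PreScission protease cleavage site between GST and the insert, so the tag can be removed after glutathione affinity purification.

The insert is a derivative of the "EPSM" mutant of SMAD3, in which four residues are substituted: T179V, S204A, S208A and S213A. These substitutions replace phosphorylatable threonine and serine residues with non-phosphorylatable ones. In this construct, valine 179 has been reverted to the wild-type threonine, as the depositor notes, so that T179 is restored while the three serine-to-alanine changes remain. This add-back design leaves a single one of the four sites available, allowing its individual contribution to be examined. The associated publication concerns the targeting of activated Smad2/3 by the ubiquitin ligase Nedd4L to limit TGF-beta signalling. The recombinant GST-SMAD3 protein would therefore suit in vitro work such as kinase or binding assays, although the record does not state a specific application.
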