Addgene plasmid #27015: pGEX6-Smad3 EPSM V179T
Depositing lab: Joan Massague. Depositing organization: Memorial Sloan-Kettering Cancer Center. Publication: Ubiquitin ligase Nedd4L targets activated Smad2/3 to limit TGF-beta signaling. Gao S, Alarcon C, Sapkota G, Rahman S, Chen PY, Goerner N, Macias MJ, Erdjument-Bromage H, Tempst P, Massague J. Mol Cell. 2009 Nov 13. 36(3):457-68. 10.1016/j.molcel.2009.09.043 PubMed 19917253.
Backbone
  Vector backbone: pGEX-6P
  Backbone manufacturer: Amersham
  Backbone size w/o insert (bp): 4900
  Vector type: Bacterial Expression
Growth in bacteria
  Bacterial resistance: Ampicillin, 100 μg/mL
  Growth temperature: 37°C
  Growth strain: DH5alpha
  Copy number: High Copy
Gene/Insert
  Gene/Insert name: Smad3
  Species: H. sapiens (human)
  Insert size (bp): 1300
  Mutation: T179V S204A S208A S213A; V179T
  Entrez Gene: SMAD3 (a.k.a. HSPC193, HsT17436, JV15-2, LDS1C, LDS3, MADH3, hMAD-3, hSMAD3, mad3)
  Tag / fusion protein: GST (N terminal on insert)
  Cloning method: Restriction Enzyme; 5′ cloning site EcoRI (not destroyed); 3′ cloning site NotI (not destroyed)
  Sequencing primers: 5′ pGEX-5; 3′ pGEX-3
Terms and licenses: Academic/Nonprofit Terms; Industry Terms: Not Available to Industry
Depositor comments: V179 was mutated back to the wild type residue in EPSM construct
How to cite: pGEX6-Smad3 EPSM V179T was a gift from Joan Massague (Addgene plasmid # 27015 ; http://n2t.net/addgene:27015 ; RRID:Addgene_27015)
